>Addgene plasmid #160358 | pAG373-mito-redFAST | addgene full sequence | sequence record 315343 | Addgene NGS Result
CGTTACATAACTTACGGTAAATGGCCCGCCTGGCTGACCGCCCAACGACCCCCGCCCATTGACGTCAATA
ATGACGTATGTTCCCATAGTAACGCCAATAGGGACTTTCCATTGACGTCAATGGGTGGAGTATTTACGGT
AAACTGCCCACTTGGCAGTACATCAAGTGTATCATATGCCAAGTACGCCCCCTATTGACGTCAATGACGG
TAAATGGCCCGCCTGGCATTATGCCCAGTACATGACCTTATGGGACTTTCCTACTTGGCAGTACATCTAC
GTATTAGTCATCGCTATTACCATGGTGATGCGGTTTTGGCAGTACATCAATGGGCGTGGATAGCGGTTTG
ACTCACGGGGATTTCCAAGTCTCCACCCCATTGACGTCAATGGGAGTTTGTTTTGGCACCAAAATCAACG
GGACTTTCCAAAATGTCGTAACAACTCCGCCCCATTGACGCAAATGGGCGGTAGGCGTGTACGGTGGGAG
GTCTATATAAGCAGAGCTGGTTTAGTGAACCGTCAGATCCGCTAGCGCTACCGGACTCAGATCCGAATTC
GCCACCATGTCCGTCCTGACGCCGCTGCTGCTGCGGGGCTTGACAGGCTCGGCCCGGCGGCTCCCAGTGC
CGCGCGCCAAGATCCATTCGTTGAGATCTGCCACCATGGAGCATGTTGCCTTTGGCAGTGAGGACATCGA
GAACACTCTGGCCAAAATGGACGACGGACAACTGGATGGGTTGGCCTTAGGCGCAATTCAGCTCGATGGT
GACGGGAATATCCTGCAGTACAATGCTGCTCAGGGAGACATCACAGGCGCAGATCCCAAACAGGTGATTG
GGAAGAACTTCTTCAAGGATGTTGCACCTGGAACGGATTCTCCCGAGTTTTACGGCAAATTCAAGGTAGG
CGTAGCGTCAGGGAATCTGAACACCATGTTCGAATGGATGATACCGACAAACAGGGGACCAACCAAGGTC
AAGGTGCACATGAAGAAAGCCCTTTCCGGTGACAGCTATTGGGTCTTTGTGAAACGGGTGGGATCCGAAC
AAAAGCTTATTTCTGAAGAGGACTTGTAATAGCCCGGGTAAGCGGCCGCGACTCTAGATCATAATCAGCC
ATACCACATTTGTAGAGGTTTTACTTGCTTTAAAAAACCTCCCACACCTCCCCCTGAACCTGAAACATAA
AATGAATGCAATTGTTGTTGTTAACTTGTTTATTGCAGCTTATAATGGTTACAAATAAAGCAATAGCATC
ACAAATTTCACAAATAAAGCATTTTTTTCACTGCATTCTAGTTGTGGTTTGTCCAAACTCATCAATGTAT
CTTAAGGCGTAAATTGTAAGCGTTAATATTTTGTTAAAATTCGCGTTAAATTTTTGTTAAATCAGCTCAT
TTTTTAACCAATAGGCCGAAATCGGCAAAATCCCTTATAAATCAAAAGAATAGACCGAGATAGGGT
[37 nt withheld, positions 1467-1503]
AAAGAACGTGGACTCCAACGTCAAAGG
[49 nt withheld, positions 1531-1579]
T
[91 nt withheld, positions 1581-1671]
G
[124 nt withheld, positions 1673-1796]
CAGGTGGCACTTTTCGGGGAAATGTGCGCGGAACCCCTATTTGTTTATTTTTCTAAATACATTCAAATAT
GTATCCGCTCATGAGACAATAACCCTGATAAATGCTTCAATAATATTGAAAAAGGAAGAGTCCTGAGGCG
GAAAGAACCAGCTGTGGAATGTGTGTCAGTTAGGGTGTGGAAAGTCCCCAGGCTCCCCAGCAGGCAGAAG
TATGCAAAGCATGCATCTCAATTAGTCAGCAACCAGGTGTGGAAAGTCCCCAGGCTCCCCAGCAGGCAGA
AGTATGCAAAGCATGCATCTCAATTAGTCAGCAACCATAGTCCCGCCCCTAACTCCGCCCATCCCGCCCC
TAACTCCGCCCAGTTCCGCCCATTCTCCGCCCCATGGCTGACTAATTTTTTTTATTTATGCAGAGGCCGA
GGCCGCCTCGGCCTCTGAGCTATTCCAGAAGTAGTGAGGAGGCTTTTTTGGAGGCCTAGGCTTTTGCAAA
GATCGATCAAGAGACAGGATGAGGATCGTTTCGCATGATTGAACAAGATGGATTGCACGCAGGTTCTCCG
GCCGCTTGGGTGGAGAGGCTATTCGGCTATGACTGGGCACAACAGACAATCGGCTGCTCTGATGCCGCCG
TGTTCCGGCTGTCAGCGCAGGGGCGCCCGGTTCTTTTTGTCAAGACCGACCTGTCCGGTGCCCTGAATGA
ACTGCAAGACGAGGCAGCGCGGCTATCGTGGCTGGCCACGACGGGCGTTCCTTGCGCAGCTGTGCTCGAC
GTTGTCACTGAAGCGGGAAGGGACTGGCTGCTATTGGGCGAAGTGCCGGGGCAGGATCTCCTGTCATCTC
ACCTTGCTCCTGCCGAGAAAGTATCCATCATGGCTGATGCAATGCGGCGGCTGCATACGCTTGATCCGGC
TACCTGCCCATTCGACCACCAAGCGAAACATCGCATCGAGCGAGCACGTACTCGGATGGAAGCCGGTCTT
GTCGATCAGGATGATCTGGACGAAGAGCATCAGGGGCTCGCGCCAGCCGAACTGTTCGCCAGGCTCAAGG
CGAGCATGCCCGACGGCGAGGATCTCGTCGTGACCCATGGCGATGCCTGCTTGCCGAATATCATGGTGGA
AAATGGCCGCTTTTCTGGATTCATCGACTGTGGCCGGCTGGGTGTGGCGGACCGCTATCAGGACATAGCG
TTGGCTACCCGTGATATTGCTGAAGAGCTTGGCGGCGAATGGGCTGACCGCTTCCTCGTGCTTTACGGTA
TCGCCGCTCCCGATTCGCAGCGCATCGCCTTCTATCGCCTTCTTGACGAGTTCTTCTGAGCGGGACTCTG
GGGTTCGAAATGACCGACCAAGCGACGCCCAACCTGCCATCACGAGATTTCGATTCCACCGCCGCCTTCT
ATGAAAGGTTGGGCTTCGGAATCGTTTTCCGGGACGCCGGCTGGATGATCCTCCAGCGCGGGGATCTCAT
GCTGGAGTTCTTCGCCCACCCTAGGGGGAGGCTAACTGAAACACGGAAGGAGACAATACCGGAAGGAACC
CGCGCTATGACGGCAATAAAAAGACAGAATAAAACGCACGGTGTTGGGTCGTTTGTTCATAAACGCGGGG
TTCGGTCCCAGGGCTGGCACTCTGTCGATACCCCACCGAGACCCCATTGGGGCCAATACGCCCGCGTTTC
TTCCTTTTCCCCACCCCACCCCCCAAGTTCGGGTGAAGGCCCAGGGCTCGCAGCCAACGTCGGGGCGGCA
GGCCCTGCCATAGCCTCAGGTTACTCATATATACTTTAGATTGATTTAAAACTTCATTTTTAATTTAAAA
GGATCTAGGTGAAGATCCTTTTTGATAATCTCATGACCAAAATCCCTTAACGTGAGTTTTCGTTCCACTG
AGCGTCAGACCCCGTAGAAAAGATCAAAGGATCTTCTTGAGATCCTTTTTTTCTGCGCGTAATCTGCTGC
TTGCAAACAAAAAAACCACCGCTACCAGCGGTGGTTTGTTTGCCGGATCAAGAGCTACCAACTCTTTTTC
CGAAGGTAACTGGCTTCAGCAGAGCGCAGATACCAAATACTGTTCTTCTAGTGTAGCCGTAGTTAGGCCA
CCACTTCAAGAACTCTGTAGCACCGCCTACATACCTCGCTCTGCTAATCCTGTTACCAGTGGCTGCTGCC
AGTGGCGATAAGTCGTGTCTTACCGGGTTGGACTCAAGACGATAGTTACCGGATAAGGCGCAGCGGTCGG
GCTGAACGGGGGGTTCGTGCACACAGCCCAGCTTGGAGCGAACGACCTACACCGAACTGAGATACCTACA
GCGTGAGCTATGAGAAAGCGCCACGCTTCCCGAAGGGAGAAAGGCGGACAGGTATCCGGTAAGCGGCAGG
GTCGGAACAGGAGAGCGCACGAGGGAGCTTCCAGGGGGAAACGCCTGGTATCTTTATAGTCCTGTCGGGT
TTCGCCACCTCTGACTTGAGCGTCGATTTTTGTGATGCTCGTCAGGGGGGCGGAGCCTATGGAAAAACGC
CAGCAACGCGGCCTTTTTACGGTTCCTGGCCTTTTGCTGGCCTTTTGCTCACATGTTCTTTCCTGCGTTA
TCCCCTGATTCTGTGGATAACCGTATTACCGCCATGCATTAGTTATTAATAGTAATCAATTACGGGGTCA
TTAGTTCATAGCCCATATATGGAGTTCCG
Features (pLannotate 1.2.2; 17 found; start..end, strand, type, name):
      1..304     +  enhancer       CMV enhancer: human cytomegalovirus immediate early enhancer
    305..508     +  promoter       CMV promoter: human cytomegalovirus (CMV) immediate early promoter
    531..553     +  misc_feature   MCS (fragment): multiple cloning site
    567..641     +  CDS            COX8 presequence: mitochondrial presequence of human cytochrome c oxidase subunit VIII (Rizutto et al., 1989)
    666..1040    +  CDS            Y-FAST: small protein tag, derived from photoactive yellow protein, that allows in vivo fluorescent labeling by addition of a cell-permeant fluorogen (Plamont et al., 2016)
   1050..1076    +  CDS            Myc (fragment): Myc (human c-Myc proto-oncogene) epitope tag
   1107..1190    +  CDS            large T antigen (fragment): large T antigen from SV40 (simian virus 40)
   1213..1334    +  polyA_signal   SV40 poly(A) signal: SV40 polyadenylation signal
   1368..1796    -  rep_origin     f1 ori (sequence partly withheld): f1 bacteriophage origin of replication; arrow indicates direction of (+) strand synthesis
   1823..1927    +  promoter       AmpR promoter: bla
   1929..2286    +  promoter       SV40 promoter: SV40 enhancer and early promoter
   2321..3115    +  CDS            NeoR/KanR: aminoglycoside phosphotransferase from Tn5; aph(3')-II (or nptII); confers resistance to neomycin, kanamycin, and G418 (Geneticin®)
   3136..3288    +  CDS            ble (fragment): BLE_KLEPN - Experimental evidence at protein level: Swiss-Prot protein existence level 1. Binding protein with a strong affinity to the bleomycin family of antibiotics. Binds to CL990; an antimitotic-antibiotic compound. From Klebsiella pneumoniae.
   3347..3394    +  polyA_signal   HSV TK poly(A) signal: herpes simplex virus thymidine kinase polyadenylation signal (Cole and Stacy, 1985)
   3485..3501    -  polyA_signal   bGH poly(A) signal (fragment): bovine growth hormone polyadenylation signal
   3723..4311    +  rep_origin     ori: high-copy-number ColE1/pMB1/pBR322/pUC origin of replication
   4426..4485    +  enhancer       CMV enhancer (fragment): human cytomegalovirus immediate early enhancer
