[The description below was written by a language model from this plasmid's Addgene catalogue record and pLannotate feature annotations shown in this document.]
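Description:
pAG373-mito-redFAST is a 4,485-nt mammalian expression plasmid, listed as built on a pIRES backbone, that drives production of a mitochondria-targeted version of the chemogenetic fluorescent reporter redFAST. It is maintained in E. coli at high copy through a ColE1/pUC-type origin and also carries an f1 phage origin. A single NeoR/KanR (Tn5 aminoglycoside phosphotransferase) gene serves both hosts. A bacterial bla-type promoter placed directly upstream of an SV40 enhancer/early promoter allows kanamycin selection in bacteria and G418 selection in mammalian cells, and the cassette is terminated by an HSV TK polyadenylation signal. Although the backbone name suggests an internal ribosome entry site, no IRES is annotated in the feature table. The short ble, bGH poly(A) and SV40 large T antigen fragments appear to be backbone remnants rather than functional units.

The expression cassette consists of the human CMV immediate-early enhancer and promoter, followed by the mitochondrial presequence of human cytochrome c oxidase subunit VIII (COX8), the FAST coding region, a partial Myc epitope tag match and an SV40 polyadenylation signal. The annotation software labels the reporter as Y-FAST, the photoactive yellow protein-derived tag from which FAST variants descend. The catalogue entry identifies the synthetic insert as redFAST, so the match presumably reflects close sequence similarity. FAST-type tags are not fluorescent on their own and light up only when they bind a cell-permeant fluorogen added to the medium. The COX8 presequence directs the fusion into mitochondria, and the Myc tag would permit antibody detection. The construct is used to label mitochondria in living mammalian cells and comes from work on orthogonal fluorogen-activated reporters for multicolour imaging.
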