Addgene plasmid #160358: pAG373-mito-redFAST
Purpose: Expresses mito-redFAST in mammalian cells
Depositing lab: Arnaud Gautier. Depositing organization: Sorbonne Université. Publication: Orthogonal fluorescent chemogenetic reporters for multicolor imaging. Tebo AG, Moeyaert B, Thauvin M, Carlon-Andres I, Boken D, Volovitch M, Padilla-Parra S, Dedecker P, Vriz S, Gautier A. Nat Chem Biol. 2020 Aug 10. pii: 10.1038/s41589-020-0611-0. doi: 10.1038/s41589-020-0611-0. PubMed 32778846.
Backbone
  Vector backbone: pIRES
  Vector type: Mammalian Expression
  Selectable markers: Neomycin (select with G418)
Growth in bacteria
  Bacterial resistance: Kanamycin, 50 μg/mL
  Growth temperature: 37°C
  Growth strain: DH5alpha
  Copy number: High Copy
Gene/Insert
  Gene/Insert name: mito-redFAST
  Species: Synthetic
Terms and licenses: Academic/Nonprofit Terms; Industry Terms: Not Available to Industry
How to cite: pAG373-mito-redFAST was a gift from Arnaud Gautier (Addgene plasmid # 160358 ; http://n2t.net/addgene:160358 ; RRID:Addgene_160358)
